Addgene plasmid #87843: pFC331
Purpose: AMA1 plasmid with Aspergillus optimized Cas9 and argB selection marker
Depositing lab: Uffe Mortensen. Depositing organization: Danmarks Tekniske Universitet. Publication: A CRISPR-Cas9 System for Genetic Engineering of Filamentous Fungi. Nodvig CS, Nielsen JB, Kogle ME, Mortensen UH. PLoS One. 2015 Jul 15;10(7):e0133085. doi: 10.1371/journal.pone.0133085. eCollection 2015. PONE-D-15-11561 PubMed 26177455.
Backbone
  Vector backbone: custom
  Total vector size (bp): 16394
  Vector type: Bacterial Expression, CRISPR ; Fungal expression
  Selectable markers: argB
Growth in bacteria
  Bacterial resistance: Ampicillin, 100 μg/mL
  Growth temperature: 37°C
  Growth strain: DH5alpha
  Copy number: Unknown
Gene/Insert 1
  Gene/Insert name: Cas9
  Species: Synthetic; synthetic gene, codon optimized for A. niger
  Insert size (bp): 4131
  GenBank ID: KT031983
  Promoter: Aspergillus nidulans tef1 promoter
  Tag / fusion protein: SV40 NLS (C terminal on insert)
  Cloning method: Unknown
  Sequencing primers: 5′ CTTCTCTGCTCAGCACCTCTACG
Gene/Insert 2
  Gene/Insert name: argB
  Species: Aspergillus nidulans
  Insert size (bp): 1194
  Promoter: native promoter
  Cloning method: Unknown
  Sequencing primers: 5′ ACTAGGTAATATCGCGTGCATTCCG
Resource information
  A portion of this plasmid was derived from a plasmid made by: The cas9 genes contained in the vectors are custom made versions that we bought from GenScript.
Terms and licenses: Academic/Nonprofit Terms; Industry Terms: Not Available to Industry
How to cite: pFC331 was a gift from Uffe Mortensen (Addgene plasmid # 87843 ; http://n2t.net/addgene:87843 ; RRID:Addgene_87843)
