[The description below was written by a language model from this plasmid's Addgene catalogue record and pLannotate feature annotations shown in this document.]
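Description:
pFC331 is a roughly 16.4 kb E. coli–Aspergillus shuttle plasmid built on a custom backbone to deliver Cas9 for CRISPR genome engineering in filamentous fungi. In bacteria it is maintained through a high-copy ColE1/pUC-type origin and selected with ampicillin via the β-lactamase gene. In fungi it relies on AMA1, a large replication element from Aspergillus nidulans that allows the plasmid to replicate autonomously rather than integrating into the chromosome. Fungal selection is provided by the A. nidulans argB gene, encoding ornithine carbamoyltransferase and expressed from its native promoter, which complements arginine auxotrophy in argB-deficient recipient strains.

The main payload is a synthetic Streptococcus pyogenes cas9 gene codon-optimized for Aspergillus niger, driven by the A. nidulans tef1 promoter, a strong constitutive translation elongation factor promoter, and carrying a C-terminal SV40 nuclear localization signal to direct the nuclease into the nucleus. The record lists no guide RNA cassette among the inserts or annotated features, so the plasmid appears to supply Cas9 and the marker only; how a guide is provided is not stated.

The automated annotation also reports two minimal FRT sites, which lie outside the AMA1–cas9–argB region, along with short fragments of KanR, lacZα and rrnB terminators and a 5S rRNA match. These are probably remnants of backbone construction, and the record assigns them no function. The sequenced record is slightly shorter than the catalogued size.
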