Features (pLannotate 1.2.2; 13 found; start..end, strand, type, name):
    862..958     -  promoter       AmpR promoter (fragment): bla
    988..1012    -  CDS            KanR (fragment): aminoglycoside phosphotransferase; aph(3')-Ia; confers resistance to kanamycin
   1041..1156    +  ncRNA          5S rRNA: Accession: RF00001 - 5S ribosomal RNA
   1160..1200    +  terminator     rrnB T1 terminator (fragment): transcription terminator T1 from the E. coli rrnB gene
   1244..1277    +  protein_bind   FRT (minimal): supports FLP-mediated excision but not integration (Turan and Bode, 2011) FLP recombinase from the Saccharomyces cerevisiae 2μ plasmid
   1590..6838    -  rep_origin     AMA1: replication origin from Aspergillus nidulans (Aleksenko and Clutterbuck, 1996)
   8010..12113   +  CDS            cas9: CAS9_STRP1 - Also known as csn1 From Streptococcus pyogenes serotype M1.
  13352..14428   +  CDS            argB: OTC_EMENI - Experimental evidence at transcript level: Swiss-Prot protein existence level 2. From Emericella nidulans (strain FGSC A4 / ATCC 38163 / CBS 112.46 / NRRL 194 / M139) (Aspergillus nidulans).
  14882..14915   -  protein_bind   FRT (minimal): supports FLP-mediated excision but not integration (Turan and Bode, 2011) FLP recombinase from the Saccharomyces cerevisiae 2μ plasmid
  15385..15404   +  CDS            lacZα (fragment): LacZα fragment of β-galactosidase; lacZ fragment
  15429..15446   -  terminator     rrnB T2 terminator (fragment): transcription terminator T2 from the E. coli rrnB gene
  15671..16259   -  rep_origin     ori: high-copy-number ColE1/pMB1/pBR322/pUC origin of replication
  16381..859     -  CDS            AmpR (across the origin): β-lactamase; bla; confers resistance to ampicillin, carbenicillin, and related antibiotics
>Addgene plasmid #87843 | pFC331 | addgene full sequence | sequence record 177947 | Addgene NGS Result
ACCAATGCTTAATCAGTGAGGCACCTATCTCAGCGATCTGTCTATTTCGTTCATCCATAGTTGCCTGACT
CCCCGTCGTGTAGATAACTACGATACGGGAGGGCTTACCATCTGGCCCCAGCGCTGCGATGATACCGCGA
GAACCACGCTCACCGGCTCCGGATTTATCAGCAATAAACCAGCCAGCCGGAAGGGCCGAGCGCAGAAGTG
GTCCTGCAACTTTATCCGCCTCCATCCAGTCTATTAATTGTTGCCGGGAAGCTAGAGTAAGTAGTTCGCC
AGTTAATAGTTTGCGCAACGTTGTTGCCATCGCTACAGGCATCGTGGTGTCACGCTCGTCGTTTGGTATG
GCTTCATTCAGCTCCGGTTCCCAACGATCAAGGCGAGTTACATGATCCCCCATGTTGTGCAAAAAAGCGG
TTAGCTCCTTCGGTCCTCCGATCGTTGTCAGAAGTAAGTTGGCCGCAGTGTTATCACTCATGGTTATGGC
AGCGCTACATAATTCTCTTACTGTCATGCCATCCGTAAGATGCTTTTCTGTGACTGGTGAGTACTCAACC
AAGTCATTCTGAGAATAGTGTATGCGGCGACCGAGTTGCTCTTGCCCGGCGTCAATACGGGATAATACCG
CGCCACATAGCAGAACTTTAAAAGTGCTCATCATTGGAAAACGTTCTTCGGGGCGAAAACTCTCAAGGAT
CTTACCGCTGTTGAGATCCAGTTCGATGTAACCCACTCGTGCACCCAACTGATCTTCAGCATCTTTTACT
TTCACCAGCGTTTCTGGGTGAGCAAAAACAGGAAGGCAAAATGCCGCAAAAAAGGGAATAAGGGCGACAC
GGAAATGTTGAATACTCATATTCTTCCTTTTTCAATATTATTGAAGCATTTATCAGGGTTATTGTCTCAT
GAGCGGATACATATTTGAATGTATTTAGAAAAATAAACAAATAGGGGTCAGTGTTACAACCAATTAACCA
ATTCTGAACATTATCGCGAGCCCATTTATACCTGAATATGGCTCATAACACCCCTTGTTTGCCTGGCGGC
AGTAGCGCGGTGGTCCCACCTGACCCCATGCCGAACTCAGAAGTGAAACGCCGTAGCGCCGATGGTAGTG
TGGGGACTCCCCATGCGAGAGTAGGGAACTGCCAGGCATCAAATAAAACGAAAGGCTCAGTCGAAAGACT
GGGCCTTTCGCCCGGGCTAATTATGGGGTGTCGCCCTTATTCGACTCTATAGTGAAGTTCCTATTCTCTA
GAAAGTATAGGAACTTCTGAAGTGGGGATTTAAATGCGGCCGCGCTGAGGGTTTAATCGACGAAGCAGCT
GACGGCCAGTGCCAAGCTTAACGCGTACCGGGCCCAGTATATGTTCCGCAGATGACTGGAGCTCTGCCAT
ACGTGCCCTCTCAAGCACCATTTGTTCCATCTACAGAGACTAGTCACCAACTAGTCTATCAAGACTCACA
GGGTACATTGCTGAGACCAACTGACCAGAGGCAGGGTAGCGGATTGACGGCTCCATCTCCTTCACTTACA
AGGTCTATTGAAAGCCCTTTAGCATCACCAAGCGGAGAATAGATTGTTAAGCTTATTTTTTGTATACTGT
TTTGTGATAGCACGAAGTTTTTCCACGGTATCTTGTTAAAAATATATATTTGTGGCGGGCTTACCTACAT
CAAATTAATAAGAGACTAATTATAAACTAAACACACAAGCAAGCTACTTTAGGGTAAAAGTTTATAAATG
CTTTTGACGTATAAACGTTGCTTGTATTTATTATTACAATTAAAGGTGGATAGAAAACCTAGAGACTAGT
TAGAAACTAATCTCAGGTTTGCGTTAAACTAAATCAGAGCCCGAGAGGTTAACAGAACCTAGAAGGGGAC
TAGATATCCGGGTAGGGAAACAAAAAAAAAAAACAAGACAGCCACATATTAGGGAGACTAGTTAGAAGCT
AGTTCCAGGACTAGGAAAATAAAAGACAATGATACCACAGTCTAGTTGACAACTAGATAGATTCTAGATT
GAGGCCAAAGTCTCTGAGATCCAGGTTAGTTGCAACTAATACTAGTTAGTATCTAGTCTCCTATAACTCT
GAAGCTAGAATAACTTACTACTATTATCCTCACCACTGTTCAGCTGCGCAAACGGAGTGATTGCAAGGTG
TTCAGAGACTAGTTATTGACTAGTCAGTGACTAGCAATAACTAACAAGGTATTAACCTACCATGTCTGCC
ATCACCCTGCACTTCCTCGGGCTCAGCAGCCTTTTCCTCCTCATTTTCATGCTCATTTTCCTTGTTTAAG
ACTGTGACTAGTCAAAGACTAGTCCAGAACCACAAAGGAGAAATGTCTTACCACTTTCTTCATTGCTTGT
CTCTTTTGCATTATCCATGTCTGCAACTAGTTAGAGTCTAGTTAGTGACTAGTCCGACGAGGACTTGCTT
GTCTCCGGATTGTTGGAGGAACTCTCCAGGGCCTCAAGATCCACAACAGAGCCTTCTAGAAGACTGGTCA
ATAACTAGTTGGTCTTTGTCTGAGTCTGACTTACGAGGTTGCATACTCGCTCCCTTTGCCTCGTCAATCG
ATGAGAAAAAGCGCCAAAACTCGCAATATGGCTTTGAACCACACGGTGCTGAGACTAGTTAGAATCTAGT
CCCAAACTAGCTTGGATAGCTTACCTTTGCCCTTTGCGTTGCGACAGGTCTTGCAGGGTATGGTTCCTTT
CTCACCAGCTGATTTAGCTGCCTTGCTACCCTCACGGCGGATCTGCATAAAGAGTGGCTAGAGGTTATAA
ATTAGCACTGATCCTAGGTACGGGGCTGAATGTAACTTGCCYTTCCTTTCTCATCGCGCGGCAAGACAGG
CTTGCTCAAATTCCTACCAGTCACAGGGGTATGCACGGCGTACGGACCACTTGAACTAGTCACAGATTAG
TTAGCAACTAGTCTGCATTGAATGGCTGTACTTACGGGCCCTCGCCATTGTCCTGATCATTTCCAGCTTC
ACCCTCGTTGCTGCAAAGTAGTTAGTGACTAGTCAAGGACTAGTTGAAATGGGAGAAGAAACTCACGAAT
TCTCGACACCCTTAGTATTGTGGTCCTTGGACTTGGTGCTGCTATATATTAGCTAATACACTAGTTAGAC
TCACAGAAACTTACGCAGCTCGCTTGCGCTTCTTGGTAGGAGTCGGGGTTGGGAGAACAGTGCCTTCAAA
CAAGCCTTCATACCATGCTACTTGACTAGTCAGGGACTAGTCACCAAGTAATCTAGATAGGACTTGCCTT
TGGCCTCCATCAGTTCCTTCATAGTGGGAGGTCCATTGTGCAATGTAAACTCCATGCCGTGGGAGTTCTT
GTCCTTCAAGTGCTTGACCAATATGTTTCTGTTGGCAGAGGGAACCTGTCAACTAGTTAATAACTAGTCA
GAAACTAGTATAGCAGTAGACTCACTGTACGCTTGAGGCATCCCTTCACTCGGCAGTAGACTTCATATGG
ATGGATATCAGGCACGCCATTGTCGTCCTGTGGACTAGTCAGTAACTAGGCTTAAAGCTAGTCGGGTCGG
CTTACTATCTTGAAATCCGGCAGCGTAAGCTCCCCGTCCTTAACTGCCTCGAGATAGTGACAGTACTCTG
GGGACTTTCGGAGATCGTTATCGCGAATGCTCGGCATACTAATCGTTGACTAGTCTTGGACTAGTCCCGA
GCAAAAAGGATTGGAGGAGGAGGAGGAAGGTGAGAGTGAGACAAAGAGCGAAATAAGAGCTTCAAAGGCT
ATCTCTAAGCAGTATGAAGGTTAAGTATCTAGTTCTTGACTAGATTTAAAAGAGATTTCGACTAGTTATG
TACCTGGAGTTTGGATATAGGAATGTGTTGTGGTAACGAAATGTAAGGGAGAGGAAAGAAAAAGTCGGTC
AAGAGGTAACTCTAAGTCGGCCATTCCTTTTTGGGAGGCGCTAACCATAAACGGCATGGTCGACTTAGAG
TTAGCTCAGGGAATTTAGGGAGTTATCTGCGACCACCGAGGAACGGCGGAATGCCAAAGAATCCCGATGG
AGCTCTAGCTGGCGGTTGACAACCCCACCTTTTGGCGTTTCTGCGGCGTTGCAGGCGGGACTGGATACTT
CGTAGAACCAGAAAGGCAAGGCAGAACGCGCTCAGCAAGAGTGTTGGAAGTGATAGCATGATGTGCCTTG
TTAACTAGGTCAAAATCTGCAGTATGCTTGATGTTATCCAAAGTGTGAGAGAGGAAGGTCCAAACATACA
CGATTGGGAGAGGGCCTAGGTATAAGAGTTTTTGAGTAGAACGCATGTGAGCCCAGCCATCTCGAGGAGA
TTAAACACGGGCCGGCATTTGATGGCTATGTTAGTACCCCAATGGAAACGGTGAGAGTCCAGTGGTCGCA
GATAACTCCCTAAATTCCCTGAGCTAACTCTAAGTCGACCATGCCGTTTATGGTTAGCGCCTCCCAAAAA
GGAATGGCCGACTTAGAGTTACCTCTTGACCGACTTTTTCTTTCCTCCCCCTTACATTTCGTTACCACAA
CACATTCCTATATCCAAACTCCAGGTACATAACTAGTCGAAATCTCTTTTAAATCTAGTCAAGAACTAGA
TACTTAACCTTCATACTGCTTAGAGATAGCCTTTGAAGCTCTTATTTCGCTCTTTGTCTCACTCTCACCT
TCCTCCTCCTCCTCCAATCCTTTTTGCTCGGGACTAGTCCAAGACTAGTCAACGATTAGTATGCCGAGCA
TTCGCGATAACGATCTCCGAAAGTCCCCAGAGTACTGTCACTATCTCGAGGCAGTTAAGGACGGGGAGCT
TACGCTGCCGGATTTCAAGATAGTAAGCCGACCCGACTAGCTTTAAGCCTAGTTACTGACTAGTCCACAG
GACGACAATGGCGTGCCTGATATCCATCCATATGAAGTCTACTGCCGAGTGAAGGGATGCCTCAAGCGTA
CAGTGAGTCTACTGCTATACTAGTTTCTGACTAGTTATTAACTAGTTGACAGGTTCCCTCTGCCAACAGA
AACATATTGGTCAAGCACTTGAAGGACAAGAACTCCCACGGCATGGAGTTTACATTGCACAATGGACCTC
CCACTATGAAGGAACTGATGGAGGCCAAAGGCAAGTCCTATCTAGATTACTTGGTGACTAGTCCCTGACT
AGTCAAGTAGCATGGTATGAAGGCTTGTTTGAAGGCACTGTTCTCCCAACCCCGACTCCTACCAAGAAGC
GCAAGCGAGCTGCGTAAGTTTCTGTGAGTCTAACTAGTGTATTAGCTAATATATAGCAGCACCAAGTCCA
AGGACCACAATACTAAGGGTGTCGAGAATTCGTGAGTTTCTTCTCCCATTTCAACTAGTCCTTGACTAGT
CACTAACTACTTTGCAGCAACGAGGGTGAAGCTGGAAATGATCAGGACAATGGCGAGGGCCCGTAAGTAC
AGCCATTCAATGCAGACTAGTTGCTAACTAATCTGTGACTAGTTCAAGTGGTCCGTACGCCGTGCATACC
CCTGTGACTGGTAGGAATTTGAGCAAGCCTGTCTTGCCGCGCGATGAGAAAGGAARGGCAAGTTACATTC
AGCCCCGTACCTAGGATCAGTGCTAATTTATAACCTCTAGCCACTCTTTATGCAGATCCGCCGTGAGGGT
AGCAAGGCAGCTAAATCAGCTGGTGAGAAAGGAACCATACCCTGCAAGACCTGTCGCAACGCAAAGGGCA
AAGGTAAGCTATCCAAGCTAGTTTGGGACTAGATTCTAACTAGTCTCAGCACCGTGTGGTTCAAAGCCAT
ATTGCGAGTTTTGGCGCTTTTTCTCATCGATTGACGAGGCAAAGGGAGCGAGTATGCAACCTCGTAAGTC
AGACTCAGACAAAGACCAACTAGTTATTGACCAGTCTTCTAGAAGGCTCTGTTGTGGATCTTGAGGCCCT
GGAGAGTTCCTCCAACAATCCGGAGACAAGCAAGTCCTCGTCGGACTAGTCACTAACTAGACTCTAACTA
GTTGCAGACATGGATAATGCAAAAGAGACAAGCAATGAAGAAAGTGGTAAGACATTTCTCCTTTGTGGTT
CTGGACTAGTCTTTGACTAGTCACAGTCTTAAACAAGGAAAATGAGCATGAAAATGAGGAGGAAAAGGCT
GCTGAGCCCGAGGAAGTGCAGGGTGATGGCAGACATGGTAGGTTAATACCTTGTTAGTTATTGCTAGTCA
CTGACTAGTCAATAACTAGTCTCTGAACACCTTGCAATCACTCCGTTTGCGCAGCTGAACAGTGGTGAGG
ATAATAGTAGTAAGTTATTCTAGCTTCAGAGTTATAGGAGACTAGATACTAACTAGTATTAGTTGCAACT
AACCTGGATCTCAGAGACTTTGGCCTCAATCTAGAATCTATCTAGTTGTCAACTAGACTGTGGTATCATT
GTCTTTTATTTTCCTAGTCCTGGAACTAGCTTCTAACTAGTCTCCCTAATATGTGGCTGTCTTGTTTTTT
TTTTTTGTTTCCCTACCCGGATATCTAGTCCCCTTCTAGGTTCTGTTAACCTCTCGGGCTCTGATTTAGT
TTAACGCAAACCTGAGATTAGTTTCTAACTAGTCTCTAGGTTTTCTATCCACCTTTAATTGTAATAATAA
ATACAAGCAACGTTTATACGTCAAAAGCATTTATAAACTTTTACCCTAAAGTAGCTTGCTTGTGTGTTTA
GTTTATAATTAGTCTCTTATTAATTTGATGTAGGTAAGCCCGCCACAAATATATATTTTTAACAAGATAC
CGTGGAAAAACTTCGTGCTATCACAAAACAGTATACAAAAAATAAGCTTAACAATCTATTCTCCGCTTGG
TGATGCTAAAGGGCTTTCAATAGACCTTGTAAGTGAAGGAGATGGAGCCGTCAATCCGCTACCCTGCCTC
TGGTCAGTTGGTCTCAGCAATGTACCCTGTGAGTCTTGATAGACTAGTTGGTGACTAGTCTCTGTAGATG
GAACAAATGGTGCTTGAGAGGGCACGTATGGCAGAGCTCCAGTCATCTGCGGAACATATACTGGGCCCGG
GAAGATCTCATGGTCATAGCTGTTTCCGCTGAGGGTTTAATTAAGACCTCAGCCGAGACAGCAGAATCAC
CGCCCAAGTTAAGCCTTTGTGCTGATCATGCTCTCGAACGGGCCAAGTTCGGGAAAAGCAAAGGAGCGTT
TAGTGAGGGGCAATTTGACTCACCTCCCAGGCAACAGATGAGGGGGGCAAAAAGAAAGAAATTTTCGTGA
GTCAATATGGATTCCGAGCATCATTTTCTTGCGGTCTATCTTGCTACGTATGTTGATCTTGACGCTGTGG
ATCAAGCAACGCCACTCGCTCGCTCCATCGCAGGCTGGTCGCAGACAAATTAAAAGGCGGCAAACTCGTA
CAGCCGCGGGGTTGTCCGCTGCAAAGTACAGAGTGATAAAAGCCGCCATGCGACCATCAACGCGTTGATG
CCCAGCTTTTTCGATCCGAGAATCCACCGTAGAGGCGATAGCAAGTAAAGAAAAGCTAAACAAAAAAAAA
TTTCTGCCCCTAAGCCATGAAAACGAGATGGGGTGGAGCAGAACCAAGGAAAGAGTCGCGCTGGGCTGCC
GTTCCGGAAGGTGTTGTAAAGGCTCGACGCCCAAGGTGGGAGTCTAGGAGAAGAATTTGCATCGGGAGTG
GGGCGGGTTACCCCTCCATATCCAATGACAGATATCTACCAGCCAAGGGTTTGAGCCCGCCCGCTTAGTC
GTCGTCCTCGCTTGCCCCTCCATAAAAGGATTTCCCCTCCCCCTCCCACAAAATTTTCTTTCCCTTCCTC
TCCTTGTCCGCTTCAGTACGTATATCTTCCCTTCCCTCGCTTCTCTCCTCCATCCTTCTTTCATCCATCT
CCTGCTAACTTCTCTGCTCAGCACCTCTACGCATTACTAGCCGTAGTATCTGAGCACTTCTCCCTTTTAT
ATTCCACAAAACATAACACAACCTTCACCATGGACAAGAAGTATAGCATCGGGCTGGACATTGGAACGAA
CTCGGTTGGTTGGGCTGTGATTACGGACGAATACAAGGTGCCATCCAAGAAGTTTAAGGTCCTGGGAAAC
ACCGACCGTCACTCAATCAAGAAGAATCTCATTGGAGCCCTGCTCTTCGATAGTGGGGAGACCGCCGAAG
CTACTCGACTGAAGCGAACGGCTCGCCGGCGTTATACACGACGCAAGAATCGCATCTGCTACCTCCAGGA
GATTTTCAGCAACGAAATGGCTAAGGTTGATGACTCATTCTTTCATCGACTCGAAGAAAGTTTCTTGGTC
GAGGAGGATAAGAAGCACGAGCGCCATCCGATCTTTGGTAACATTGTGGATGAGGTTGCCTATCACGAAA
AGTACCCAACTATCTATCATCTTCGTAAGAAGCTGGTCGATAGCACGGACAAGGCTGATTTGCGACTTAT
CTACCTGGCACTCGCGCACATGATTAAGTTCCGCGGCCATTTTCTTATCGAGGGTGACCTGAACCCCGAT
AATTCTGACGTTGATAAGCTCTTCATCCAGTTGGTCCAAACCTACAATCAGCTGTTTGAGGAAAACCCTA
TTAATGCATCTGGCGTGGACGCCAAGGCTATCCTTTCGGCGCGCCTGTCTAAGTCGCGGCGTTTGGAGAA
CCTTATCGCACAACTCCCCGGCGAAAAGAAGAACGGCCTCTTCGGTAATTTGATTGCGTTGTCACTTGGT
CTGACTCCTAACTTCAAGAGTAATTTTGACCTGGCAGAGGATGCGAAGCTCCAGTTGTCTAAGGATACGT
ATGATGACGATCTCGACAACTTGCTTGCCCAAATCGGTGACCAGTACGCTGATCTTTTCCTGGCCGCTAA
GAATCTCTCAGATGCAATCCTGCTCAGTGACATTTTGCGGGTCAACACCGAGATTACTAAGGCCCCCCTG
TCAGCTAGTATGATCAAGCGGTATGATGAGCACCATCAGGACCTCACCTTGCTTAAGGCCCTCGTGCGTC
AGCAATTGCCTGAGAAGTATAAGGAAATCTTCTTTGACCAATCCAAGAACGGATACGCAGGGTATATTGA
TGGCGGTGCGAGCCAGGAGGAATTCTACAAGTTTATCAAGCCGATTTTGGAGAAGATGGACGGCACTGAG
GAACTGCTCGTCAAGCTGAATCGCGAAGATTTGCTTCGTAAGCAACGAACGTTCGACAACGGCTCCATCC
CGCACCAGATTCATCTGGGCGAGCTCCACGCCATCCTTCGACGCCAGGAAGATTTCTACCCATTTCTGAA
GGACAACCGTGAGAAGATCGAAAAGATTCTTACATTCCGAATCCCCTACTATGTGGGACCTTTGGCCCGT
GGGAATTCCCGATTTGCTTGGATGACCCGAAAGAGCGAGGAAACCATCACTCCGTGGAACTTCGAGGAAG
TCGTGGACAAGGGTGCATCCGCGCAGAGCTTCATTGAGCGGATGACCAATTTTGATAAGAACCTTCCGAA
TGAAAAGGTCCTGCCAAAGCATTCGCTGCTCTACGAGTATTTCACCGTGTATAACGAACTGACTAAGGTC
AAGTACGTGACGGAGGGAATGCGGAAGCCAGCCTTCCTCTCAGGGGAACAAAAGAAGGCTATCGTCGATT
TGCTTTTTAAGACCAATCGTAAAGTGACTGTTAAGCAGCTGAAGGAGGATTATTTCAAGAAGATTGAATG
TTTCGACTCCGTCGAGATCAGCGGCGTGGAAGATCGCTTTAACGCTTCCCTCGGTACCTACCACGACCTG
CTCAAGATCATTAAGGACAAGGATTTCCTCGATAACGAGGAAAATGAGGACATCTTGGAAGATATTGTCC
TCACGTTGACACTTTTTGAGGACCGCGAAATGATCGAGGAACGGCTCAAGACATATGCCCATTTGTTCGA
CGATAAGGTGATGAAGCAGCTGAAGCGGCGTCGATACACCGGATGGGGTCGCCTTAGCCGGAAGCTGATC
AACGGCATTCGAGATAAGCAATCTGGTAAGACTATCTTGGATTTCCTTAAGTCGGACGGCTTCGCCAACC
GCAATTTTATGCAGCTTATTCACGACGATTCCCTGACGTTCAAGGAGGACATCCAGAAGGCACAAGTCTC
AGGACAAGGGGATTCCCTGCACGAGCATATCGCCAACCTGGCTGGATCCCCGGCGATCAAGAAGGGGATT
CTTCAGACCGTCAAGGTTGTCGACGAGCTGGTCAAGGTGATGGGCCGTCATAAGCCAGAAAACATCGTGA
TTGAGATGGCCCGAGAAAATCAGACCACTCAAAAGGGTCAGAAGAACAGCCGCGAGCGGATGAAGCGGAT
CGAGGAAGGCATTAAGGAACTTGGTTCTCAGATCCTGAAGGAGCACCCTGTTGAAAACACACAGCTCCAA
AATGAGAAGCTGTATCTCTACTATTTGCAAAATGGACGCGACATGTACGTCGATCAGGAGCTCGACATTA
ACCGGTTGTCGGACTACGATGTTGACCATATCGTCCCGCAATCCTTCCTTAAGGACGATAGCATTGATAA
CAAGGTGCTGACTCGCTCAGATAAGAACCGGGGCAAGTCCGACAATGTTCCAAGCGAGGAAGTGGTTAAG
AAGATGAAGAACTACTGGCGCCAATTGCTTAATGCCAAGCTCATCACACAGCGCAAGTTTGACAACTTGA
CCAAGGCCGAGCGGGGAGGGCTGAGTGAACTCGATAAGGCTGGCTTCATCAAGCGTCAACTCGTGGAGAC
GCGACAGATCACAAAGCACGTTGCTCAGATTCTGGACTCCCGGATGAACACAAAGTACGACGAGAATGAT
AAGCTCATCCGTGAAGTTAAGGTCATTACCCTCAAGTCTAAGTTGGTGTCGGATTTCCGCAAGGACTTCC
AATTTTATAAGGTTCGGGAGATCAACAATTATCACCATGCACATGATGCGTACCTCAACGCAGTCGTGGG
AACTGCGCTCATCAAGAAGTATCCCAAGTTGGAGTCCGAATTCGTCTACGGGGATTATAAGGTTTACGAC
GTCCGCAAGATGATCGCCAAGAGTGAGCAGGAAATTGGCAAGGCCACGGCTAAGTATTTCTTTTACTCCA
ACATCATGAATTTCTTTAAGACGGAGATCACACTCGCCAATGGAGAAATCCGTAAGCGACCTTTGATTGA
GACCAACGGCGAGACTGGTGAAATCGTTTGGGATAAGGGGCGCGACTTCGCTACCGTGCGGAAGGTTCTG
AGCATGCCGCAAGTCAATATCGTCAAGAAAACCGAGGTGCAGACAGGCGGTTTCTCTAAGGAATCGATTC
TTCCAAAGCGTAACTCTGACAAGCTGATCGCTCGAAAGAAGGATTGGGACCCCAAGAAGTATGGAGGGTT
CGATTCTCCTACAGTGGCATACTCGGTTCTCGTTGTCGCGAAGGTTGAGAAGGGAAAGTCTAAGAAGCTG
AAGTCGGTCAAGGAACTGCTCGGGATCACCATTATGGAGCGCTCCAGCTTCGAAAAGAATCCCATCGACT
TTCTCGAGGCCAAGGGCTATAAGGAAGTCAAGAAGGATCTTATCATTAAGCTGCCTAAGTACTCTTTGTT
CGAGCTTGAAAACGGTCGAAAGCGAATGCTCGCATCGGCAGGAGAGTTGCAGAAGGGGAATGAATTGGCA
CTTCCCTCAAAGTACGTGAACTTCCTGTATCTCGCGTCCCACTACGAGAAGCTGAAGGGTAGCCCTGAGG
ACAACGAACAGAAGCAACTTTTTGTTGAGCAACACAAGCATTATCTGGATGAGATCATTGAACAGATTTC
AGAGTTCAGTAAGCGCGTCATCCTCGCCGATGCTAATCTCGACAAGGTGTTGTCGGCCTACAACAAGCAC
CGTGACAAGCCGATCCGAGAGCAGGCTGAAAATATCATTCATCTGTTCACCCTCACTAACTTGGGAGCAC
CAGCAGCGTTCAAGTATTTTGATACGACAATCGACCGTAAGCGATACACGTCCACAAAGGAGGTGCTTGA
TGCGACCCTGATTCATCAATCCATCACTGGGCTCTATGAAACCCGTATCGACCTTAGTCAACTGGGGGGC
GACCCTCCCAAGAAGAAGCGCAAGGTCTGAGCGGACATTCGATTTATGCCGTTATGACTTCCTTAAAAAA
GCCTTTACGAATGAAAGAAATGGAATTAGACTTGTTATGTAGTTGATTCTACAATGGATTATGATTCCTG
AACTTCAAATCCGCTGTTCATTATTAATCTCAGCTCTTCCCGTAAAGCCAATGTTGAAACTATTCGTAAA
TGTACCTCGTTTTGCGTGTACCTTGCTTATCACGTGATATTACATGACCTGGACAGAGTTCTGCGCGAAA
GTCATAACGTAAATCCCGGGCGGTAGGTGCGTCCCGGGCGGAAGGTAGTTTTCTCGTCCACCCCAACGCG
TTTATCAACCTCAACTTTCAACAACCATCATGCCACCAAAAGCGCGTAAAACAAAGCGAGATTTGATTGA
GCAAGAGGGCAGGATCCAATGCGCGATTCAAGACATTAAAAATGGAAAATTTCAAAAAATTGCGCCCGCA
GCGCGTGCATACAAAATTCATCCCAATACAAGTGTAATACTAGGTAATATCGCGTGCATTCCGCGGTTTT
TTGGGGTAGTCATCTAATGAAACAGACCCGGACGCAGCAGAGGAAGCCCGCGATGACTCTATACCACCGT
ACGCCGATATATCATCATCGCGGCGATGGAGAAGTTGGGTTGACTCCGAAGACACTTCAAAGGAGCGACG
CTGTTGATTTGTAGACGACGCTTGATAGGGAGAAGCATTATTGTCGTGATGCTCGCCCAACAGAGGCCGA
CTCGCCTCATCCGTCATAACGAACGCTGTGTAAAGCGGAGTGGGGGGGAAAGTGTGGATTGTGGAGAGTA
TGCGATAGTGTTGAGGCTGATCAGACGGCGAATCGGGCCAGATATGACCAGTTTAGAGGCCTCATTTGAC
TATAATTTACATAAATTAGATAAATAGAGATGAACGCATGCAATAATTGCAGCAAATATTGATGAAGCGA
GAGGTAGGACGATGAAGGACTGTGAGCAGTTCAAGGTATCAGCAGAGTCAAGGGCCTGATGCAATGGCGG
TGATCCGTGATCAGCGAACGGAAGGGGCGCTAACTCTGTTTCTTTACCAATGATCGGAAGCTCCTGCTGG
CGGACTTATGAGTCATTCACGAATCATTTCTCAGTTATTTGTGGATGCCCTCGTTCTGTCCACAATTTCT
TTCCGCCCCAAGTCTTTTAAGTTCTTTAACATCTATATTCTTGCACTTCCAATGGCATCCCTTCGCTCCG
TACTCAAGAGCCAGAGCTTGCGACACACCGTGCGATCCTACTCCTCGCAAACCATGCCTCCCGCCTCACC
CTTTGCTCCCCGCCACTTCCTCTCCATTGCGGACCTCTCGCCCTCCGAGTTCGCAACCCTTGTTCGCAAT
GCCTCCTCACACAAACGGGCTATCAAGTCGGGGTCAATGCCCCAAAACTTGCAGGGATCACTCCTTGGGA
AAACTGTGGCCATGATCTTCAGCAAACGAAGCACGAGGACAAGGGTATCTACAGAAGGGGCCGTTGTGCA
GATGGGAGGTCATCCGATGTTCTTGGGCAAGGATGATATCCAACTAGGTGTCAACGAGTCCCTATACGAC
ACCTCCGTTGTCATTTCGTCCATGGTATCCTGCATTGTAGCCCGTGTCGGTAAACATGCAGAGGTCGCAG
ATCTGGCGAAGCACTCTTCGGTTCCAGTCATCAATGCTTTGTGTGACTCTTTCCACCCTCTCCAAGCCGT
GGCCGATTTCCAGACCATCTATGAAGCATTCACCCCCAAGGCGCACCACCTTTCAAGTCTAGGGTTGGAA
GGATTGAAGATCGCTTGGGTGGGTGACGCCAACAACGTCCTGTTCGATATGGCCATTGCTGCTACAAAAA
TGGGTGTCGACATTGCTGTCGCTACTCCCAAGGGGTACGAAATCCCTCCTCACATGCTGGAGCTCATCAA
GTCTGCTGGAGAGGGTGTCTCGAAACCAGGAAAGCTTCTGCAAACCAATATTCCCGAAGAAGCGGTCAAG
GACGCCGATATTCTGGTCACAGACACCTGGGTCTCTATGGGCCAAGAGGAAGAGAAGGCTCAGAGGCTGA
AGGAGTTTGATGGTTTCCAAATCACTGCTGAACTCGCCAAGCGAGGAGGAGCTAAGGAGGGCTGGAAGTT
CATGCACTGTCTCCCGCGACACCCTGAGGAGGTCAGCGACGAGGTTTTCTACAGCAACCGGTCACTTGTC
TTCCCTGAGGCTGAGAACCGGTTATGGGCTGCGATTTCCGCCTTGGAGGGTTTCGTTGTCAATAAGGGAA
AAATTGAATAAATATAACCAGGCTTCCATTTAAATATATAGAGGCTGGCGTTATCAAACTGATGAGTTGA
CGGGTATGAGATCATTCCGTCCCTAAATATATTTACTCCGATCACGTAAAAGCCTGTTAGTAGAAGCATT
TTCCCAATTATCCTGACCAATTCTTTCTAGCATATATCAAATAACTAATTGACATGTTCTCTCGCTTCCT
TATATTACTCAGAGTATTGGAAATGGGGCAAATCGCACCCGGTGACTTTCACATGTCACGAATGCGGAGT
CGTCCTAGCCAAGGTAGATCCAGGCCTAACACACCCCAACCCTCGACTCTCCTCATTCCATACTCTTGAC
CTCTATCCAGCACATTCTTCTGAGGTTTCGCAATGGCTGTAGGTGGCGCTGAGGCATCCCCACTACCGCA
TTAAGACCTCAGCGCGGCCGCAAATTTAAATAAAATGAAGTGAAGTTCCTATACTTTCTAGAGAATAGGA
ACTTCTATAGTGAGTCGAATAAGGGCGACACAAAATTTATTCTAAATGCATAATAAATACTGATAACATC
TTATAGTTTGTATTATATTTTGTATTATCGTTGACATGTATAATTTTGATATCAAAAACTGATTTTCCCT
TTATTATTTTCGAGATTTATTTTCTTAATTCTCTTTAACAAACTAGAAATATTGTATATACAAAAAATCA
TAAATAATAGATGAATAGTTTAATTATAGGTGTTCATCAATCGAAAAAGCAACGTATCTTATTTAAAGTG
CGTTGCTTTTTTCTCATTTATAAGGTTAAATAATTCTCATATATCAAGCAAAGTGACAGGCGCCCTTAAA
TATTCTGACAAATGCTCTTTCCCTAAACTCCCCCCATAAAAAAACCCGCCGAAGCGGGTTTTTACGTTAT
TTGCGGATTAACGATTACTCGTTATCAGAACCGCCCAGGGGGCCCGAGCTTAAGACTGGCCGTCGTTTTA
CAACACAGAAAGAGTTTGTAGAAACGCAAAAAGGCCATCCGTCAGGGGCCTTCTGCTTAGTTTGATGCCT
GGCAGTTCCCTACTCTCGCCTTCCGCTTCCTCGCTCACTGACTCGCTGCGCTCGGTCGTTCGGCTGCGGC
GAGCGGTATCAGCTCACTCAAAGGCGGTAATACGGTTATCCACAGAATCAGGGGATAACGCAGGAAAGAA
CATGTGAGCAAAAGGCCAGCAAAAGGCCAGGAACCGTAAAAAGGCCGCGTTGCTGGCGTTTTTCCATAGG
CTCCGCCCCCCTGACGAGCATCACAAAAATCGACGCTCAAGTCAGAGGTGGCGAAACCCGACAGGACTAT
AAAGATACCAGGCGTTTCCCCCTGGAAGCTCCCTCGTGCGCTCTCCTGTTCCGACCCTGCCGCTTACCGG
ATACCTGTCCGCCTTTCTCCCTTCGGGAAGCGTGGCGCTTTCTCATAGCTCACGCTGTAGGTATCTCAGT
TCGGTGTAGGTCGTTCGCTCCAAGCTGGGCTGTGTGCACGAACCCCCCGTTCAGCCCGACCGCTGCGCCT
TATCCGGTAACTATCGTCTTGAGTCCAACCCGGTAAGACACGACTTATCGCCACTGGCAGCAGCCACTGG
TAACAGGATTAGCAGAGCGAGGTATGTAGGCGGTGCTACAGAGTTCTTGAAGTGGTGGGCTAACTACGGC
TACACTAGAAGAACAGTATTTGGTATCTGCGCTCTGCTGAAGCCAGTTACCTTCGGAAAAAGAGTTGGTA
GCTCTTGATCCGGCAAACAAACCACCGCTGGTAGCGGTGGTTTTTTTGTTTGCAAGCAGCAGATTACGCG
CAGAAAAAAAGGATCTCAAGAAGATCCTTTGATCTTTTCTACGGGGTCTGACGCTCAGTGGAACGACGCG
CGCGTAACTCACGTTAAGGGATTTTGGTCATGAGCTTGCGCCGTCCCGTCAAGTCAGCGTAATGCTCTGC
TT
